Addgene plasmid #115326: pCA528 CHMP1B 1-199
Purpose: Expresses residues 1-199 of CHMP1B from a His-SUMO bacterial expression vector. Internal ID: WISP 18-24
Depositing lab: Wesley Sundquist. Depositing organization: University of Utah. Publication: Membrane constriction and thinning by sequential ESCRT-III polymerization. Nguyen HC, Talledge N, McCullough J, Sharma A, Moss FR 3rd, Iwasa JH, Vershinin MD, Sundquist WI, Frost A. Nat Struct Mol Biol. 2020 Apr;27(4):392-399. doi: 10.1038/s41594-020-0404-x. Epub 2020 Apr 6. PubMed 32251413.
Backbone
  Vector backbone: pCA528
  Vector type: Bacterial Expression
Growth in bacteria
  Bacterial resistance: Kanamycin, 50 μg/mL
  Growth temperature: 37°C
  Growth strain: DH5alpha
  Copy number: Low Copy
Gene/Insert
  Gene/Insert name: CHMP1B (alt name: Charged multivesicular body protein 1b)
  Species: H. sapiens (human)
  Entrez Gene: CHMP1B (a.k.a. C10orf2, C18-ORF2, C18orf2, CHMP1.5, Vps46-2, Vps46B, hVps46-2)
  Tag / fusion protein: His-SUMO (N terminal on backbone)
  Cloning method: Unknown
  Sequencing primers: 5′ GATGGAAGCGTTCGCTAAAA
Terms and licenses: Academic/Nonprofit Terms; Industry Terms: Not Available to Industry
How to cite: pCA528 CHMP1B 1-199 was a gift from Wesley Sundquist (Addgene plasmid # 115326 ; http://n2t.net/addgene:115326 ; RRID:Addgene_115326)
