[The description below was written by a language model from this plasmid's Addgene catalogue record and pLannotate feature annotations shown in this document.]
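Description:
pCA528 CHMP1B 1-199 is a bacterial expression plasmid that produces residues 1-199 of human CHMP1B (charged multivesicular body protein 1b), a subunit of the ESCRT-III membrane-remodelling machinery, as a fusion to an N-terminal His-SUMO tag supplied by the pCA528 backbone. The annotated layout is that of a pET-style vector. A T7 promoter with an adjacent lac operator and the phage T7 gene 10 ribosome binding site drives the open reading frame. A yeast SMT3-derived SUMO segment, which spans the numbering origin of the circular record, sits directly upstream of the CHMP1B coding sequence, and a T7 terminator lies downstream. The N-terminal His tag is stated in the catalogue but is not separately annotated; it presumably occupies the short gap between the ribosome binding site and SUMO. A His-tag fragment and a T7 gene 10-derived fragment are annotated after the CHMP1B coding region. They look like residual backbone sequence, but the record does not say whether they are translated.

A plasmid-borne lacI gene with its own promoter supplies the lac repressor. Transcription is therefore held off until IPTG is added, in a host that expresses T7 RNA polymerase. The plasmid replicates from a ColE1/pBR322-type origin accompanied by rop and the bom site, which fits the low-copy designation in the catalogue. Selection is by kanamycin through the aminoglycoside phosphotransferase gene. An f1 origin and leftover tetracycline-resistance fragments are also present.

The His tag allows metal-affinity purification, and the SUMO moiety generally aids solubility and can be removed by a SUMO-specific protease. The associated publication concerns membrane constriction and thinning by sequential ESCRT-III polymerization, which suggests use in producing recombinant CHMP1B for in vitro studies of that kind.
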