Features (pLannotate 1.2.2; 20 found; start..end, strand, type, name):
    121..717     +  CDS            CHMP1B: CHM1B_HUMAN - Also known as C18orf2. Experimental evidence at protein level: Swiss-Prot protein existence level 1. Probable peripherally associated component of the endosomal sorting required for transport complex III (ESCRT-III) which is involved in multivesicular bodies (MVBs) formation and sorting of endosomal cargo proteins into MVBs. MVBs contain intraluminal vesicles (ILVs) that are generated by invagination and scission from the limiting membrane of the endosome and mostly are delivered to lysosomes enabling degradation of membrane proteins, such as stimulated growth factor receptors, l
    771..788     +  CDS            9xHis (fragment): 9xHis affinity tag
    798..847     +  CDS            SET1 (fragment): solubility-enhancement tag derived from T7 phage gene 10B
    855..902     +  terminator     T7 terminator: transcription terminator for bacteriophage T7 RNA polymerase
    939..1367    +  rep_origin     f1 ori (sequence partly withheld): f1 bacteriophage origin of replication; arrow indicates direction of (+) strand synthesis
   1420..1477    +  promoter       AmpR promoter (fragment): bla
   1486..2301    -  CDS            KanR: aminoglycoside phosphotransferase; aph(3')-Ia; confers resistance to kanamycin in bacteria or G418 (Geneticin®) in eukaryotes
   2423..3011    +  rep_origin     ori: high-copy-number ColE1/pMB1/pBR322/pUC origin of replication
   3197..3336    -  misc_feature   bom: basis of mobility region from pBR322
   3438..3629    -  CDS            rop: Rop protein, which maintains plasmids at low copy number; rop
   3646..4026    +  CDS            YPB1_ECOLX: Protein predicted: Swiss-Prot protein existence level 4. From Escherichia coli.
   4098..4389    -  CDS            TcR (fragment): tetracycline efflux protein; tet; confers resistance to tetracycline
   4404..4425    -  protein_bind   CAP binding site: CAP binding activates transcription in the presence of cAMP. E. coli catabolite activator protein
   4438..5520    -  CDS            lacI: lac repressor; lacI; The lac repressor binds to the lac operator to inhibit transcription in E. coli. This inhibition can be relieved by adding lactose or isopropyl-β-D-thiogalactopyranoside (IPTG).
   5521..5598    -  promoter       lacI promoter: lacI
   5606..5885    -  CDS            TcR (fragment): tetracycline efflux protein; tet; confers resistance to tetracycline
   5907..5925    +  promoter       T7 promoter: promoter for bacteriophage T7 RNA polymerase
   5926..5950    +  protein_bind   lac operator: The lac repressor binds to the lac operator to inhibit transcription in E. coli. This inhibition can be relieved by adding lactose or isopropyl-β-D-thiogalactopyranoside (IPTG). lac repressor encoded by lacI
   5965..5987    +  RBS            RBS: efficient ribosome binding site from bacteriophage T7 gene 10 (Olins and Rangwala, 1989)
   6022..119     +  CDS            SUMO (fragment) (across the origin): cleavable ubiquitin-like protein tag; S. cerevisiae SMT3 (truncated)
>Addgene plasmid #115326 | pCA528 CHMP1B 1-199 | addgene full sequence | sequence record 248801 | Addgene NGS Result
GAAATGGACTCCTTAAGATTCTTGTACGACGGTATTAGAATTCAAGCTGATCAGACCCCTGAAGATTTGG
ACATGGAGGATAACGATATTATTGAGGCTCACAGAGAACAGATTGGTGGGATGAGCAACATGGAGAAACA
CCTGTTCAACCTGAAGTTCGCGGCCAAAGAACTGAGTAGGAGTGCCAAAAAATGCGATAAGGAGGAAAAG
GCCGAAAAGGCCAAAATTGAAAAGGCCATTCAGAAGGGCAACATGGAAGTTGCGAGGATACACGCCGAAA
ATGCCATCCGCCAGAAGAACCAGGCGGTGAATTTCTTGAGAATGAGTGCGCGAGTCGATGCAGTGGCTGC
CAGGGTCCAGACGGCGGTGACGATGGGCAAGGTGACCAAGTCGATGGCTGGTGTGGTTAAGTCGATGGAT
GCGACATTGAAGACCATGAATCTGGAGAAGATTTCTGCTTTGATGGACAAATTCGAGCACCAGTTTGAGA
CTCTGGACGTCCAGACGCAGCAAATGGAAGACACGATGAGCAGCACGACGACGCTCACCACTCCCCAGAA
CCAAGTGGATATGCTGCTCCAGGAAATGGCAGATGAGGCGGGCCTCGACCTCAACATGGAGCTGCCGCAG
GGCCAGACCGGCTCCGTGGGCACGAGCGTGGCTTCGGCGGAGCAGGATGAACTGTCTCAGAGACTGGCCC
GCCTTCGGGATCAAGTGTAAGACCGGATCCGAATTCGAGCTCCGTCGACAAGCTTGCGGCCGCACTCGAG
CACCACCACCACCACCACTGAGATCCGGCTGCTAACAAAGCCCGAAAGGAAGCTGAGTTGGCTGCTGCCA
CCGCTGAGCAATAACTAGCATAACCCCTTGGGGCCTCTAAACGGGTCTTGAGGGGTTTTTTGCTGAAAGG
AGGAACTATATCCGGATTGGCGAATGGG
[124 nt withheld, positions 939-1062]
C
[91 nt withheld, positions 1064-1154]
A
[49 nt withheld, positions 1156-1204]
CCTTTGACGTTGGAGTCCACGTTCTTT
[37 nt withheld, positions 1232-1268]
ACCCTATCTCGGTCTATTCTTTTGATTTATAAGGGATTTTGCCGATTTCGGCCTATTGGTTAAAAAATGA
GCTGATTTAACAAAAATTTAACGCGAATTTTAACAAAATATTAACGCTTACAATTTAGGTGGCACTTTTC
GGGGAAATGTGCGCGGAACCCCTATTTGTTTATTTTTCTAAATACATTCAAATATGTATCCGCTCATGAA
TTAATTCTTAGAAAAACTCATCGAGCATCAAATGAAACTGCAATTTATTCATATCAGGATTATCAATACC
ATATTTTTGAAAAAGCCGTTTCTGTAATGAAGGAGAAAACTCACCGAGGCAGTTCCATAGGATGGCAAGA
TCCTGGTATCGGTCTGCGATTCCGACTCGTCCAACATCAATACAACCTATTAATTTCCCCTCGTCAAAAA
TAAGGTTATCAAGTGAGAAATCACCATGAGTGACGACTGAATCCGGTGAGAATGGCAAAAGTTTATGCAT
TTCTTTCCAGACTTGTTCAACAGGCCAGCCATTACGCTCGTCATCAAAATCACTCGCATCAACCAAACCG
TTATTCATTCGTGATTGCGCCTGAGCGAGACGAAATACGCGATCGCTGTTAAAAGGACAATTACAAACAG
GAATCGAATGCAACCGGCGCAGGAACACTGCCAGCGCATCAACAATATTTTCACCTGAATCAGGATATTC
TTCTAATACCTGGAATGCTGTTTTCCCGGGGATCGCAGTGGTGAGTAACCATGCATCATCAGGAGTACGG
ATAAAATGCTTGATGGTCGGAAGAGGCATAAATTCCGTCAGCCAGTTTAGTCTGACCATCTCATCTGTAA
CATCATTGGCAACGCTACCTTTGCCATGTTTCAGAAACAACTCTGGCGCATCGGGCTTCCCATACAATCG
ATAGATTGTCGCACCTGATTGCCCGACATTATCGCGAGCCCATTTATACCCATATAAATCAGCATCCATG
TTGGAATTTAATCGCGGCCTAGAGCAAGACGTTTCCCGTTGAATATGGCTCATAACACCCCTTGTATTAC
TGTTTATGTAAGCAGACAGTTTTATTGTTCATGACCAAAATCCCTTAACGTGAGTTTTCGTTCCACTGAG
CGTCAGACCCCGTAGAAAAGATCAAAGGATCTTCTTGAGATCCTTTTTTTCTGCGCGTAATCTGCTGCTT
GCAAACAAAAAAACCACCGCTACCAGCGGTGGTTTGTTTGCCGGATCAAGAGCTACCAACTCTTTTTCCG
AAGGTAACTGGCTTCAGCAGAGCGCAGATACCAAATACTGTCCTTCTAGTGTAGCCGTAGTTAGGCCACC
ACTTCAAGAACTCTGTAGCACCGCCTACATACCTCGCTCTGCTAATCCTGTTACCAGTGGCTGCTGCCAG
TGGCGATAAGTCGTGTCTTACCGGGTTGGACTCAAGACGATAGTTACCGGATAAGGCGCAGCGGTCGGGC
TGAACGGGGGGTTCGTGCACACAGCCCAGCTTGGAGCGAACGACCTACACCGAACTGAGATACCTACAGC
GTGAGCTATGAGAAAGCGCCACGCTTCCCGAAGGGAGAAAGGCGGACAGGTATCCGGTAAGCGGCAGGGT
CGGAACAGGAGAGCGCACGAGGGAGCTTCCAGGGGGAAACGCCTGGTATCTTTATAGTCCTGTCGGGTTT
CGCCACCTCTGACTTGAGCGTCGATTTTTGTGATGCTCGTCAGGGGGGCGGAGCCTATGGAAAAACGCCA
GCAACGCGGCCTTTTTACGGTTCCTGGCCTTTTGCTGGCCTTTTGCTCACATGTTCTTTCCTGCGTTATC
CCCTGATTCTGTGGATAACCGTATTACCGCCTTTGAGTGAGCTGATACCGCTCGCCGCAGCCGAACGACC
GAGCGCAGCGAGTCAGTGAGCGAGGAAGCGGAAGAGCGCCTGATGCGGTATTTTCTCCTTACGCATCTGT
GCGGTATTTCACACCGCAATGGTGCACTCTCAGTACAATCTGCTCTGATGCCGCATAGTTAAGCCAGTAT
ACACTCCGCTATCGCTACGTGACTGGGTCATGGCTGCGCCCCGACACCCGCCAACACCCGCTGACGCGCC
CTGACGGGCTTGTCTGCTCCCGGCATCCGCTTACAGACAAGCTGTGACCGTCTCCGGGAGCTGCATGTGT
CAGAGGTTTTCACCGTCATCACCGAAACGCGCGAGGCAGCTGCGGTAAAGCTCATCAGCGTGGTCGTGAA
GCGATTCACAGATGTCTGCCTGTTCATCCGCGTCCAGCTCGTTGAGTTTCTCCAGAAGCGTTAATGTCTG
GCTTCTGATAAAGCGGGCCATGTTAAGGGCGGTTTTTTCCTGTTTGGTCACTGATGCCTCCGTGTAAGGG
GGATTTCTGTTCATGGGGGTAATGATACCGATGAAACGAGAGAGGATGCTCACGATACGGGTTACTGATG
ATGAACATGCCCGGTTACTGGAACGTTGTGAGGGTAAACAACTGGCGGTATGGATGCGGCGGGACCAGAG
AAAAATCACTCAGGGTCAATGCCAGCGCTTCGTTAATACAGATGTAGGTGTTCCACAGGGTAGCCAGCAG
CATCCTGCGATGCAGATCCGGAACATAATGGTGCAGGGCGCTGACTTCCGCGTTTCCAGACTTTACGAAA
CACGGAAACCGAAGACCATTCATGTTGTTGCTCAGGTCGCAGACGTTTTGCAGCAGCAGTCGCTTCACGT
TCGCTCGCGTATCGGTGATTCATTCTGCTAACCAGTAAGGCAACCCCGCCAGCCTAGCCGGGTCCTCAAC
GACAGGAGCACGATCATGCGCACCCGTGGGGCCGCCATGCCGGCGATAATGGCCTGCTTCTCGCCGAAAC
GTTTGGTGGCGGGACCAGTGACGAAGGCTTGAGCGAGGGCGTGCAAGATTCCGAATACCGCAAGCGACAG
GCCGATCATCGTCGCGCTCCAGCGAAAGCGGTCCTCGCCGAAAATGACCCAGAGCGCTGCCGGCACCTGT
CCTACGAGTTGCATGATAAAGAAGACAGTCATAAGTGCGGCGACGATAGTCATGCCCCGCGCCCACCGGA
AGGAGCTGACTGGGTTGAAGGCTCTCAAGGGCATCGGTCGAGATCCCGGTGCCTAATGAGTGAGCTAACT
TACATTAATTGCGTTGCGCTCACTGCCCGCTTTCCAGTCGGGAAACCTGTCGTGCCAGCTGCATTAATGA
ATCGGCCAACGCGCGTGGAGAGGCGGTTTGCGTATTGGGCGCCAGGGTGGTTTTTCTTTTCACCAGTGAG
ACGGGCAACAGCTGATTGCCCTTCACCGCCTGGCCCTGAGAGAGTTGCAGCAAGCGGTCCACGCTGGTTT
GCCCCAGCAGGCGAAAATCCTGTTTGATGGTGGTTAACGGCGGGATATAACATGAGCTGTCTTCGGTATC
GTCGTATCCCACTACCGAGATATCCGCACCAACGCGCAGCCCGGACTCGGTAATGGCGCGCATTGCGCCC
AGCGCCATCTGATCGTTGGCAACCAGCATCGCAGTGGGAACGATGCCCTCATTCAGCATTTTCATGGTTT
GTTGAAAACCGGACATGGCACTCCAGTCGCCTTCCCGTTCCGCTATCGGCTGAATTTGATTGCGAGTGAG
ATATTTATGCCAGCCAGCCAGACGCAGACGCGCCGAGACAGAACTTAATGGGCCCGCTAACAGCGCGATT
TGCTGGTGACCCAATGCGACCAGATGCTCCACGCCCAGTCGCGTACCGTCTTCATGGGAGAAAATAATAC
TGTTGATGGGTGTCTGGTCAGAGACATCAAGAAATAACGCCGGAACATTAGTGCAGGCAGCTTCCACAGC
AATGGCATCCTGGTCATCCAGCGGATAGTTAATGATCAGCCCACTGACGCGTTGCGCGAGAAGATTGTGC
ACCGCCGCTTTACAGGCTTCGACGCCGCTTCGTTCTACCATCGACACCACCACGCTGGCACCCAGTTGAT
CGGCGCGAGATTTAATCGCCGCGACAATTTGCGACGGCGCGTGCAGGGCCAGACTGGAGGTGGCAACGCC
AATCAGCAACGACTGTTTGCCCGCCAGTTGTTGTGCCACGCGGTTGGGAATGTAATTCAGCTCCGCCATC
GCCGCTTCCACTTTTTCCCGCGTTTTCGCAGAAACGTGGCTGGCCTGGTTCACCACGCGGGAAACGGTCT
GATAAGAGACACCGGCATACTCTGCGACATCGTATAACGTTACTGGTTTCACATTCACCACCCTGAATTG
ACTCTCTTCCGGGCGCTATCATGCCATACCGCGAAAGGTTTTGCGCCATTCGATGGTGTCCGGGATCTCG
ACGCTCTCCCTTATGCGACTCCTGCATTAGGAAGCAGCCCAGTAGTAGGTTGAGGCCGTTGAGCACCGCC
GCCGCAAGGAATGGTGCATGCAAGGAGATGGCGCCCAACAGTCCCCCGGCCACGGGGCCTGCCACCATAC
CCACGCCGAAACAAGCGCTCATGAGCCCGAAGTGGCGAGCCCGATCTTCCCCATCGGTGATGTCGGCGAT
ATAGGCGCCAGCAACCGCACCTGTGGCGCCGGTGATGCCGGCCACGATGCGTCCGGCGTAGAGGATCGAG
ATCTCGATCCCGCGAAATTAATACGACTCACTATAGGGGAATTGTGAGCGGATAACAATTCCCCTCTAGA
AATAATTTTGTTTAACTTTAAGAAGGAGATATACATATTGGTCATCACCATCATCACCATGGTTCGGACT
CAGAAGTCAATCAAGAAGCTAAGCCAGAGGTCAAGCCAGAAGTCAAGCCTGAGACTCACATCAATTTAAA
GGTGTCCGATGGATCTTCAGAGATCTTCTTCAAGATCAAAAAGACCACTCCTTTAAGAAGGCTGATGGAA
GCGTTCGCTAAAAGACAGGGTAAG
