>Addgene plasmid #115326 | pCA528 CHMP1B 1-199 | depositor partial sequence | sequence record 240563 | pCA528 CHMP1B 1-199 sequence 1488 bps
CTGATAAGAGACACCGGCATACTCTGCGACATCGTATAACGTTACTGGTTTCACATTCACCACCCTGAAT
TGACTCTCTTCCGGGCGCTATCATGCCATACCGCGAAAGGTTTTGCGCCATTCGATGGTGTCCGGGATCT
CGACGCTCTCCCTTATGCGACTCCTGCATTAGGAAGCAGCCCAGTAGTAGGTTGAGGCCGTTGAGCACCG
CCGCCGCAAGGAATGGTGCATGCAAGGAGATGGCGCCCAACAGTCCCCCGGCCACGGGGCCTGCCACCAT
ACCCACGCCGAAACAAGCGCTCATGAGCCCGAAGTGGCGAGCCCGATCTTCCCCATCGGTGATGTCGGCG
ATATAGGCGCCAGCAACCGCACCTGTGGCGCCGGTGATGCCGGCCACGATGCGTCCGGCGTAGAGGATCG
AGATCTCGATCCCGCGAAATTAATACGACTCACTATAGGGGAATTGTGAGCGGATAACAATTCCCCTCTA
GAAATAATTTTGTTTAACTTTAAGAAGGAGATATACATATGGGTCATCACCATCATCACCATGGTTCGGA
CTCAGAAGTCAATCAAGAAGCTAAGCCAGAGGTCAAGCCAGAAGTCAAGCCTGAGACTCACATCAATTTA
AAGGTGTCCGATGGATCTTCAGAGATCTTCTTCAAGATCAAAAAGACCACTCCTTTAAGAAGGCTGATGG
AAGCGTTCGCTAAAAGACAGGGTAAGGAAATGGACTCCTTAAGATTCTTGTACGACGGTATTAGAATTCA
AGCTGATCAGACCCCTGAAGATTTGGACATGGAGGATAACGATATTATTGAGGCTCACAGAGAACAGATT
GGTGGGATGAGCAACATGGAGAAACACCTGTTCAACCTGAAGTTCGCGGCCAAAGAACTGAGTAGGAGTG
CCAAAAAATGCGATAAGGAGGAAAAGGCCGAAAAGGCCAAAATTGAAAAGGCCATTCAGAAGGGCAACAT
GGAAGTTGCGAGGATACACGCCGAAAATGCCATCCGCCAGAAGAACCAGGCGGTGAATTTCTTGAGAATG
AGTGCGCGAGTCGATGCAGTGGCTGCCAGGGTCCAGACGGCGGTGACGATGGGCAAGGTGACCAAGTCGA
TGGCTGGTGTGGTTAAGTCGATGGATGCGACATTGAAGACCATGAATCTGGAGAAGATTTCTGCTTTGAT
GGACAAATTCGAGCACCAGTTTGAGACTCTGGACGTCCAGACGCAGCAAATGGAAGACACGATGAGCAGC
ACGACGACGCTCACCACTCCCCAGAACCAAGTGGATATGCTGCTCCAGGAAATGGCAGATGAGGCGGGCC
TCGACCTCAACATGGAGCTGCCGCAGGGCCAGACCGGCTCCGTGGGCACGAGCGTGGCTTCGGCGGAGCA
GGATGAACTGTCTCAGAGACTGGCCCGCCTTCGGGATCAAGTGTAAGAACCGGCTGCTAACAAAGCCCGA
AAGAAGCTATTGTGTCAC
